Addgene plasmid #184447: pVITRO1-TagRFP-CAAX
Purpose: Plasma membrane-targeted TagRFP expression in mammalian cells
Depositing lab: Chuan-Hsiang Huang. Depositing organization: Johns Hopkins University and School of Medicine. Publication: Deciphering cell signaling networks with massively multiplexed biosensor barcoding. Yang JM, Chi WY, Liang J, Takayanagi S, Iglesias PA, Huang CH. Cell. 2021 Dec 9;184(25):6193-6206.e14. doi: 10.1016/j.cell.2021.11.005. Epub 2021 Nov 26. PubMed 34838160.
Backbone
  Vector backbone: pVITRO1-hygro-mcs
  Backbone manufacturer: InvivoGen
  Backbone size w/o insert (bp): 6491
  Total vector size (bp): 6765
  Vector type: Mammalian Expression
Growth in bacteria
  Bacterial resistance: Hygromycin, 200 μg/mL
  Growth temperature: 37°C
  Growth strain: DH5alpha
  Copy number: High Copy
Gene/Insert
  Gene/Insert name: TagRFP-CAAX
  Species: Synthetic
  Insert size (bp): 274
  Mutation: WT
  Promoter: Rat EF1α
  Cloning method: Restriction Enzyme; 5′ cloning site BspEI (not destroyed); 3′ cloning site BamHI (not destroyed)
  Sequencing primers: 5′ N/A; 3′ GGAAAGACCAGGCGGAGTTTC
Terms and licenses: Academic/Nonprofit Terms; Industry Terms: Not Available to Industry
How to cite: pVITRO1-TagRFP-CAAX was a gift from Chuan-Hsiang Huang (Addgene plasmid # 184447 ; http://n2t.net/addgene:184447 ; RRID:Addgene_184447)
