[The description below was written by a language model from this plasmid's Addgene catalogue record and pLannotate feature annotations shown in this document.]
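Description:
pVITRO1-TagRFP-CAAX is a mammalian expression plasmid built on the InvivoGen pVITRO1-hygro-mcs backbone, a vector with two transcription units. It is designed to express a plasma membrane-targeted red fluorescent protein. It replicates in E. coli at high copy from a ColE1/pUC-type origin and is selected with hygromycin in bacteria. The only resistance gene annotated is hph (hygromycin phosphotransferase), which can also provide hygromycin selection in transfected mammalian cells.

The payload is a TagRFP coding sequence (matched by the annotation software to the TagRFP-T variant) followed by a short K-Ras fragment, consistent with the C-terminal CAAX motif, which directs prenylation and anchors the fluorophore to the inner leaflet of the plasma membrane. The catalogue lists rat EF1α as the promoter. The feature table does not annotate this element, but a CMV enhancer/promoter fragment and then a long unannotated stretch lie upstream of the coding sequence, consistent with a composite enhancer-promoter. Downstream, an FMDV IRES links hph to the same transcript, so drug resistance is coupled to reporter expression. Short bacterial promoter fragments just ahead of hph probably drive its expression in E. coli, and an EF-1α polyadenylation signal ends the unit. The second cassette has an SV40 enhancer fragment and the mouse EF-1α promoter. No coding sequence is annotated in it, so it appears to be empty, and the adjacent SV40 polyadenylation signal is annotated on the opposite strand.

The sequenced record is 7,316 nt, larger than the listed total size of 6,765 bp, and the listed insert size of 274 bp is smaller than the annotated fusion, so the catalogue sizes should be treated cautiously. The plasmid came from work on multiplexed biosensor barcoding, and the membrane-localised red signal presumably serves as a cell-identifying marker there.
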