Features (pLannotate 1.2.2; 14 found; start..end, strand, type, name):
     51..242     +  promoter       SV40 promoter (fragment): SV40 enhancer and early promoter
    429..1562    +  promoter       mEF-1α promoter (fragment): strong constitutive promoter for mouse elongation factor EF-1α
   1607..1728    -  polyA_signal   SV40 poly(A) signal: SV40 polyadenylation signal
   1751..1822    -  CDS            large T antigen (fragment): large T antigen from SV40 (simian virus 40)
   1916..2504    +  rep_origin     ori: high-copy-number ColE1/pMB1/pBR322/pUC origin of replication
   2584..2887    +  enhancer       CMV enhancer: human cytomegalovirus immediate early enhancer
   2889..2988    +  promoter       CMV promoter (fragment): human cytomegalovirus (CMV) immediate early promoter
   4320..5051    +  CDS            TagRFP-T: TagRFP-T is a basic (constitutively fluorescent) red fluorescent protein published in 2008, derived from Entacmaea quadricolor. It has low acid sensitivity.
   5076..5142    +  CDS            K-Ras (fragment): human small GTPase proto-oncoprotein
   5163..5607    +  misc_feature   FMDV IRES: internal ribosome entry site (IRES) of the foot-and-mouth disease virus
   5640..5658    +  promoter       tac promoter (fragment): strong E. coli promoter; hybrid between the trp and lac UV5 promoters
   5678..5696    +  promoter       T7 promoter: promoter for bacteriophage T7 RNA polymerase
   5706..6728    +  CDS            hph: KHYB_ECOLX - Experimental evidence at protein level: Swiss-Prot protein existence level 1. The aminoglycoside phosphotransferases achieve inactivation of their antibiotic substrates by phosphorylation. Only phosphorylates hygromycin and closely related compounds such as demethyl analogs and destomycin. From Escherichia coli.
   6743..7315    +  polyA_signal   EF-1α poly(A) signal: human EF-1α polyadenylation signal
>Addgene plasmid #184447 | pVITRO1-TagRFP-CAAX | addgene full sequence | sequence record 362890 | Addgene NGS Result
CCTGCAGGGCCTGAAATAACCTCTGAAAGAGGAACTTGGTTAGGTACCTTCTGAGGCGGAAAGAACCAGC
TGTGGAATGTGTGTCAGTTAGGGTGTGGAAAGTCCCCAGGCTCCCCAGCAGGCAGAAGTATGCAAAGCAT
GCATCTCAATTAGTCAGCAACCAGGTGTGGAAAGTCCCCAGGCTCCCCAGCAGGCAGAAGTATGCAAAGC
ATGCATCTCAATTAGTCAGCAACCATAGTCCCACTAGTGGAGCCGAGAGTAATTCATACAAAAGGAGGGA
TCGCCTTCGCAAGGGGAGAGCCCAGGGACCGTCCCTAAATTCTCACAGACCCAAATCCCTGTAGCCGCCC
CACGACAGCGCGAGGAGCATGCGCTCAGGGCTGAGCGCGGGGAGAGCAGAGCACACAAGCTCATAGACCC
TGGTCGTGGGGGGGAGGACCGGGGAGCTGGCGCGGGGCAAACTGGGAAAGCGGTGTCGTGTGCTGGCTCC
GCCCTCTTCCCGAGGGTGGGGGAGAACGGTATATAAGTGCGGCAGTCGCCTTGGACGTTCTTTTTCGCAA
CGGGTTTGCCGTCAGAACGCAGGTGAGGGGCGGGTGTGGCTTCCGCGGGCCGCCGAGCTGGAGGTCCTGC
TCCGAGCGGGCCGGGCCCCGCTGTCGTCGGCGGGGATTAGCTGCGAGCATTCCCGCTTCGAGTTGCGGGC
GGCGCGGGAGGCAGAGTGCGAGGCCTAGCGGCAACCCCGTAGCCTCGCCTCGTGTCCGGCTTGAGGCCTA
GCGTGGTGTCCGCGCCGCCGCCGCGTGCTACTCCGGCCGCACTCTGGTCTTTTTTTTTTTTGTTGTTGTT
GCCCTGCTGCCTTCGATTGCCGTTCAGCAATAGGGGCTAACAAAGGGAGGGTGCGGGGCTTGCTCGCCCG
GAGCCCGGAGAGGTCATGGTTGGGGAGGAATGGAGGGACAGGAGTGGCGGCTGGGGCCCGCCCGCCTTCG
GAGCACATGTCCGACGCCACCTGGATGGGGCGAGGCCTGGGGTTTTTCCCGAAGCAACCAGGCTGGGGTT
AGCGTGCCGAGGCCATGTGGCCCCAGCACCCGGCACGATCTGGCTTGGCGGCGCCGCGTTGCCCTGCCTC
CCTAACTAGGGTGAGGCCATCCCGTCCGGCACCAGTTGCGTGCGTGGAAAGATGGCCGCTCCCGGGCCCT
GTTGCAAGGAGCTCAAAATGGAGGACGCGGCAGCCCGGTGGAGCGGGCGGGTGAGTCACCCACACAAAGG
AAGAGGGCCTGGTCCCTCACCGGCTGCTGCTTCCTGTGACCCCGTGGTCCTATCGGCCGCAATAGTCACC
TCGGGCTTTTGAGCACGGCTAGTCGCGGCGGGGGGAGGGGATGTAATGGCGTTGGAGTTTGTTCACATTT
GGTGGGTGGAGACTAGTCAGGCCAGCCTGGCGCTGGAAGTCATTTTTGGAATTTGTCCCCTTGAGTTTTG
AGCGGAGCTAATTCTCGGGCTTCTTAGCGGTTCAAAGGTATCTTTTAAACCCTTTTTTAGGTGTTGTGAA
AACCACCGCTAATTCAAAGCAACCGGTGATATCAAAGATCTTGTACAGCTAGCTGGCCAGACATGATAAG
ATACATTGATGAGTTTGGACAAACCACAACTAGAATGCAGTGAAAAAAATGCTTTATTTGTGAAATTTGT
GATGCTATTGCTTTATTTGTAACCATTATAAGCTGCAATAAACAAGTTAACAACAACAATTGCATTCATT
TTATGTTTCAGGTTCAGGGGGAGGTGTGGGAGGTTTTTTAAAGCAAGTAAAACCTCTACAAATGTGGTAT
GGAAATGTTAATTAACTAGCCATGACCAAAATCCCTTAACGTGAGTTTTCGTTCCACTGAGCGTCAGACC
CCGTAGAAAAGATCAAAGGATCTTCTTGAGATCCTTTTTTTCTGCGCGTAATCTGCTGCTTGCAAACAAA
AAAACCACCGCTACCAGCGGTGGTTTGTTTGCCGGATCAAGAGCTACCAACTCTTTTTCCGAAGGTAACT
GGCTTCAGCAGAGCGCAGATACCAAATACTGTTCTTCTAGTGTAGCCGTAGTTAGGCCACCACTTCAAGA
ACTCTGTAGCACCGCCTACATACCTCGCTCTGCTAATCCTGTTACCAGTGGCTGCTGCCAGTGGCGATAA
GTCGTGTCTTACCGGGTTGGACTCAAGACGATAGTTACCGGATAAGGCGCAGCGGTCGGGCTGAACGGGG
GGTTCGTGCACACAGCCCAGCTTGGAGCGAACGACCTACACCGAACTGAGATACCTACAGCGTGAGCTAT
GAGAAAGCGCCACGCTTCCCGAAGGGAGAAAGGCGGACAGGTATCCGGTAAGCGGCAGGGTCGGAACAGG
AGAGCGCACGAGGGAGCTTCCAGGGGGAAACGCCTGGTATCTTTATAGTCCTGTCGGGTTTCGCCACCTC
TGACTTGAGCGTCGATTTTTGTGATGCTCGTCAGGGGGGCGGAGCCTATGGAAAAACGCCAGCAACGCGG
CCTTTTTACGGTTCCTGGCCTTTTGCTGGCCTTTTGCTCACATGTTCTTAATTAACCTGCAGGCGTTACA
TAACTTACGGTAAATGGCCCGCCTGGCTGACCGCCCAACGACCCCCGCCCATTGACGTCAATAATGACGT
ATGTTCCCATAGTAACGCCAATAGGGACTTTCCATTGACGTCAATGGGTGGAGTATTTACGGTAAACTGC
CCACTTGGCAGTACATCAAGTGTATCATATGCCAAGTACGCCCCCTATTGACGTCAATGACGGTAAATGG
CCCGCCTGGCATTATGCCCAGTACATGACCTTATGGGACTTTCCTACTTGGCAGTACATCTACGTATTAG
TCATCGCTATTACCATGATGATGCGGTTTTGGCAGTACATCAATGGGCGTGGATAGCGGTTTGACTCACG
GGGATTTCCAAGTCTCCACCCCATTGACGTCAATGGGAGTTTGTTTTGACTAGTGGAGCCGAGAGTAATT
CATACAAAAGGAGGGATCGCCTTCGCAAGGGGAGAGCCCAGGGACCGTCCCTAAATTCTCACAGACCCAA
ATCCCTGTAGCCGCCCCACGACAGCGCGAGGAGCATGCGCCCAGGGCTGAGCGCGGGTAGATCAGAGCAC
ACAAGCTCACAGTCCCCGGCGGTGGGGGGAGGGGCGCGCTGAGCGGGGGCCAGGGAGCTGGCGCGGGGCA
AACTGGGAAAGTGGTGTCGTGTGCTGGCTCCGCCCTCTTCCCGAGGGTGGGGGAGAACGGTATATAAGTG
CGGTAGTCGCCTTGGACGTTCTTTTTCGCAACGGGTTTGCCGTCAGAACGCAGGTGAGTGGCGGGTGTGG
CTTCCGCGGGCCCCGGAGCTGGAGCCCTGCTCTGAGCGGGCCGGGCTGATATGCGAGTGTCGTCCGCAGG
GTTTAGCTGTGAGCATTCCCACTTCGAGTGGCGGGCGGTGCGGGGGTGAGAGTGCGAGGCCTAGCGGCAA
CCCCGTAGCCTCGCCTCGTGTCCGGCTTGAGGCCTAGCGTGGTGTCCGCCGCCGCGTGCCACTCCGGCCG
CACTATGCGTTTTTTGTCCTTGCTGCCCTCGATTGCCTTCCAGCAGCATGGGCTAACAAAGGGAGGGTGT
GGGGCTCACTCTTAAGGAGCCCATGAAGCTTACGTTGGATAGGAATGGAAGGGCAGGAGGGGCGACTGGG
GCCCGCCCGCCTTCGGAGCACATGTCCGACGCCACCTGGATGGGGCGAGGCCTGTGGCTTTCCGAAGCAA
TCGGGCGTGAGTTTAGCCTACCTGGGCCATGTGGCCCTAGCACTGGGCACGGTCTGGCCTGGCGGTGCCG
CGTTCCCTTGCCTCCCAACAAGGGTGAGGCCGTCCCGCCCGGCACCAGTTGCTTGCGCGGAAAGATGGCC
GCTCCCGGGGCCCTGTTGCAAGGAGCTCAAAATGGAGGACGCGGCAGCCCGGTGGAGCGGGCGGGTGAGT
CACCCACACAAAGGAAGAGGGCCTTGCCCCTCGCCGGCCGCTGCTTCCTGTGACCCCGTGGTCTATCGGC
CGCATAGTCACCTCGGGCTTCTCTTGAGCACCGCTCGTCGCGGCGGGGGGAGGGGATCTAATGGCGTTGG
AGTTTGTTCACATTTGGTGGGTGGAGACTAGTCAGGCCAGCCTGGCGCTGGAAGTCATTCTTGGAATTTG
CCCCTTTGAGTTTGGAGCGAGGCTAATTCTCAAGCCTCTTAGCGGTTCAAAGGTATTTTCTAAACCCGTT
TCCAGGTGTTGTGAAAGCCACCGCTAATTCAAAGCAATCCGGAGCCACCATGGTGTCAAAAGGTGAAGAA
CTGATTAAGGAAAATATGCACATGAAGTTATACATGGAAGGCACGGTCAATAATCACCACTTTAAATGTA
CATCTGAAGGAGAGGGAAAACCGTACGAAGGAACTCAGACTATGCGAATCAAAGTCGTGGAGGGTGGCCC
GCTGCCTTTCGCCTTCGATATTTTGGCTACTAGCTTCATGTACGGATCTCGCACCTTTATTAACCATACC
CAGGGAATCCCAGATTTCTTTAAACAATCGTTCCCGGAAGGTTTCACGTGGGAAAGAGTGACGACATACG
AAGATGGAGGAGTCCTCACCGCTACCCAGGACACGAGTTTGCAAGATGGATGCTTGATCTATGATGTAAA
GATTCGAGGCGTAAATTTCCCTTCGAACGGCCCAGTCATGCAAAAGAAGACTTTGGGATGGGAAGCAAAT
ACTGAAATGCTTTATCCTGCTGATGGAGGTCTTGAAGGACGTACGGATATGGCACTGAAACTGGTGGGCG
GAGGACACTTGATATGTAATTTCAAAACTACGTATCGAAGTAAAAAGCCGGCCAAGAATCTGAAAATGCC
AGGAGTTTATTACGTTGACCACAGACTTGAAAGAATTAAGGAGGCAGATAAAGAAACGTACGTGGAACAA
CACGAAGTAGCCGTTGCTCGCTATTGTGACTTGCCATCGAAACTTGGACATAAACTTAATGGAATGGATG
AACTTTATAAATCTGGCAGCGGAGGCTCTGGAGGCAAAGAAAAGATGAGCAAAGATGGTAAAAAGAAGAA
AAAGAAGTCAAAGACAAAGTGTGTAATTATGTGAGGATCCCGTACGCCTAGGAGCAGGTTTCCCCAATGA
CACAAAACGTGCAACTTGAAACTCCGCCTGGTCTTTCCAGGTCTAGAGGGGTAACACTTTGTACTGCGTT
TGGCTCCACGCTCGATCCACTGGCGAGTGTTAGTAACAGCACTGTTGCTTCGTAGCGGAGCATGACGGCC
GTGGGAACTCCTCCTTGGTAACAAGGACCCACGGGGCCAAAAGCCACGCCCACACGGGCCCGTCATGTGT
GCAACCCCAGCACGGCGACTTTACTGCGAAACCCACTTTAAAGTGACATTGAAACTGGTACCCACACACT
GGTGACAGGCTAAGGATGCCCTTCAGGTACCCCGAGGTAACACGCGACACTCGGGATCTGAGAAGGGGAC
TGGGGCTTCTATAAAAGCGCTCGGTTTAAAAAGCTTCTATGCCTGAATAGGTGACCGGAGGTCGGCACCT
TTCCTTTGCAATTACTGACCCTATGAATACACTGACTGTTTGACAATTAATCATCGGCATAGTATATCGG
CATAGTATAATACGACTCACTATAGGAGGGCCACCATGAAGAAACCTGAACTGACAGCAACTTCTGTTGA
GAAGTTTCTCATTGAAAAATTTGATTCTGTTTCTGATCTCATGCAGCTGTCTGAAGGTGAAGAAAGCAGA
GCCTTTTCTTTTGATGTTGGAGGAAGAGGTTATGTTCTGAGGGTCAATTCTTGTGCTGATGGTTTTTACA
AAGACAGATATGTTTACAGACACTTTGCCTCTGCTGCTCTGCCAATTCCAGAAGTTCTGGACATTGGAGA
ATTTTCTGAATCTCTCACCTACTGCATCAGCAGAAGAGCACAAGGAGTCACTCTCCAGGATCTCCCTGAA
ACTGAGCTGCCAGCTGTTCTGCAACCTGTTGCTGAAGCAATGGATGCCATTGCAGCAGCTGATCTGAGCC
AAACCTCTGGATTTGGTCCTTTTGGTCCCCAAGGCATTGGTCAGTACACCACTTGGAGGGATTTCATTTG
TGCCATTGCTGATCCTCATGTCTATCACTGGCAGACTGTGATGGATGACACAGTTTCTGCTTCTGTTGCT
CAGGCACTGGATGAACTCATGCTGTGGGCAGAAGATTGTCCTGAAGTCAGACACCTGGTCCATGCTGATT
TTGGAAGCAACAATGTTCTGACAGACAATGGCAGAATCACTGCAGTCATTGACTGGTCTGAAGCCATGTT
TGGAGATTCTCAATATGAGGTTGCCAACATTTTTTTTTGGAGACCTTGGCTGGCTTGCATGGAACAACAA
ACAAGATATTTTGAAAGAAGACACCCAGAACTGGCTGGTTCCCCCAGACTGAGAGCCTACATGCTCAGAA
TTGGCCTGGACCAACTGTATCAATCTCTGGTTGATGGAAACTTTGATGATGCTGCTTGGGCACAAGGAAG
ATGTGATGCCATTGTGAGGTCTGGTGCTGGAACTGTTGGAAGAACTCAAATTGCAAGAAGGTCTGCTGCT
GTTTGGACTGATGGATGTGTTGAAGTTCTGGCTGACTCTGGAAACAGGAGACCCTCCACAAGACCCAGAG
CCAAGGAATGAATATTAGCTAGATTATCCCTAATACCTGCCACCCCACTCTTAATCAGTGGTGGAAGAAC
GGTCTCAGAACTGTTTGTTTCAATTGGCCATTTAAGTTTAGTAGTAAAAGACTGGTTAATGATAACAATG
CATCGTAAAACCTTCAGAAGGAAAGGAGAATGTTTTGTGGACCACTTTGGTTTTCTTTTTTGCGTGTGGC
AGTTTTAAGTTATTAGTTTTTAAAATCAGTACTTTTTAATGGAAACAACTTGACCAAAAATTTGTCACAG
AATTTTGAGACCCATTAAAAAAGTTAAATGAGAAACCTGTGTGTTCCTTTGGTCAACACCGAGACATTTA
GGTGAAAGACATCTAATTCTGGTTTTACGAATCTGGAAACTTCTTGAAAATGTAATTCTTGAGTTAACAC
TTCTGGGTGGAGAATAGGGTTGTTTTCCCCCCACATAATTGGAAGGGGAAGGAATATCATTTAAAGCTAT
GGGAGGGTTGCTTTGATTACAACACTGGAGAGAAATGCAGCATGTTGCTGATTGCCTGTCACTAAAACAG
GCCAAAAACTGAGTCCTTGGGTTGCATAGAAAGCTG
